Addgene plasmid #10985: pL-rpb1-D260N
Depositing lab: Jeff Strathern. Depositing organization: National Cancer Institute (NCI). Publication: Mutations in the Saccharomyces cerevisiae RPB1 Gene Conferring Hypersensitivity to 6-Azauracil. Malagon F, Kireeva ML, Shafer BK, Lubkowska L, Kashlev M, Strathern JN. Genetics. 2006 Apr . 172(4):2201-9. 10.1534/genetics.105.052415 PubMed 16510790.
Backbone
  Vector backbone: pRS415 (with modifications)
  Backbone size w/o insert (bp): 4967
  Vector type: Bacterial Expression, Yeast Expression
  Selectable markers: LEU2
Growth in bacteria
  Bacterial resistance: Ampicillin, 100 μg/mL
  Growth temperature: 37°C
  Growth strain: DH5alpha
  Copy number: High Copy
Gene/Insert
  Gene/Insert name: rpb1-D260N (alt name: RPB1)
  Species: S. cerevisiae (budding yeast)
  Insert size (bp): 6349
  Mutation: Mutation 778 G to A in the RPB1 ORF resulting in the residue substitution D260N
  Entrez Gene: RPO21 (a.k.a. YDL140C, RPB1, RPB220, SIT1, SUA8)
  Cloning method: Restriction Enzyme; 5′ cloning site XhoI/AvaI (not destroyed); 3′ cloning site ApaI (not destroyed)
  Sequencing primers: 5′ M13 reverse; 3′ n/a
Terms and licenses: Academic/Nonprofit Terms; Industry Terms: Not Available to Industry
How to cite: pL-rpb1-D260N was a gift from Jeff Strathern (Addgene plasmid # 10985 ; http://n2t.net/addgene:10985 ; RRID:Addgene_10985)
