[The description below was written by a language model from this plasmid's Addgene catalogue record.]
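Description:
pL-rpb1-D260N is a yeast–E. coli shuttle plasmid built on a modified pRS415 backbone of about 5 kb. pRS415 belongs to the pRS series of centromeric (CEN/ARS) vectors, which are normally maintained at low copy in Saccharomyces cerevisiae, although the record does not specify what the modifications to this backbone were. In yeast the plasmid is selected through the LEU2 auxotrophic marker. In bacteria it confers ampicillin resistance and replicates at high copy.

The insert is a fragment of roughly 6.3 kb from S. cerevisiae carrying a mutant allele of RPB1 (systematic gene name RPO21, YDL140C), which encodes the largest subunit of RNA polymerase II. It was cloned by restriction digestion between an XhoI/AvaI site at the 5′ end and an ApaI site at the 3′ end, and both sites remain intact. The allele has a single G-to-A change at nucleotide 778 of the open reading frame, producing the substitution D260N. The record does not state which promoter drives expression. No epitope tags or reporters are listed.

The associated publication concerns RPB1 mutations that confer hypersensitivity to 6-azauracil, a drug that depletes nucleotide pools and is widely used as a genetic indicator of transcription elongation defects. The plasmid is therefore suited to introducing the D260N allele into yeast, for example in LEU2-selected strains, to study how this change in the polymerase's largest subunit affects drug sensitivity and transcription. No feature table was supplied, so this description relies on the catalogue fields only.
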