>Addgene plasmid #10985 | pL-rpb1-D260N | addgene partial sequence | sequence record 17925 | 10985 with yRPB1 5'cctggtgaaatggttggtgt3'
CCCTTGTTTCCTCAGACTGAGGAACGTGAAGATTCATTTCGTCACCGTCGAAATCGGCATTGTATGGAGA
TGTAACGGACAAATTCAATCTAAATGTAGAATATGGAATAACTTTTACTCTGTGGGCCATCATGGACATT
TTGTGCAACGAAGGTTGACGGTTGAATAAAACTGGATCATTGTCCATAATATGACGTTCAACTTTCCACC
CATACTGTAATTGAATATCACCTGCCCTTTTACTGTATCTTAAATCTATACGGTCTCCGCTATCACGAAT
GACGTATTTGGCACCGGGGTGCTCATTTGGTCCATTCCTAACAAGTTGCGTCAGACGATCTATGTTATAT
GGTGTGACCACTTCTGGGTATGTTAAAGTCTTGGCAATAGATTTTGGAACACCGACTTGGTCTAATTCCA
AATTAGGATCACCAGAAATAACAGTTCTTGCCGAAAAATCCACACGCTTACCCATTAAATTACCTCTGAT
ACGACCCTCTTTACCCTTCAAACGAGCACGAATAGATTTAACGGGACGGCCGGACTTTTGAAGAGCTTGT
GGTTGACCAGCAATATCATTATCCATATAAGTGGCAACATGAAATTGTAATAAACTCTCTGNNNNTTCTA
CAATAGCATGATGTGGAGCACCGTTATGCTCTAGTGTTTCCAAACTAATATTAGCTTTTAAAATATCAGC
AAGTTTAAAGGTTAAATCATTNCCACCNNNNTGAAATTCATTGAAGGAAATGGATGGGACNCCACCCGGG
TGGTGGTGGGGACAGGAAGCATGNTAAAATCATCCAATTCTGGACGANNAAAAAACCTCCNTGGAAANCC
AAACCTA
